>Addgene plasmid #54007 | mEmerald-ATG16-C-18 | depositor partial sequence | sequence record 84200 | insert sequence
GTCAGATCCGCTAGCGCTACCGGTCGCCACCATGGTGAGCAAGGGCGAGGAGCTGTTCACCGGGGTGGTG
CCCATCCTGGTCGAGCTGGACGGCGACGTAAACGGCCACAAGTTCAGCGTGTCCGGCGAGGGCGAGGGCG
ATGCCACCTACGGCAAGCTGACCCTGAAGTTCATCTGCACCACCGGCAAGCTGCCCGTGCCCTGGCCCAC
CCTCGTGACCACCTTGACCTACGGCGTGCAGTGCTTCGCCCGCTACCCCGACCACATGAAGCAGCACGAC
TTCTTCAAGTCCGCCATGCCCGAAGGCTACGTCCAGGAGCGCACCATCTTCTTCAAGGACGACGGCAACT
ACAAGACCCGCGCCGAGGTGAAGTTCGAGGGCGACACCCTGGTGAACCGCATCGAGCTGAAGGGCATCGA
CTTCAAGGAGGACGGCAACATCCTGGGGCACAAGCTGGAGTACAACTACAACAGCCACAAGGTCTATATC
ACCGCCGACAAGCAGAAGAACGGCATCAAGGTGAACTTCAAGACCCGCCACAACATCGAGGACGGCAGCG
TGCAGCTCGCCGACCACTACCAGCAGAACACCCCCATCGGCGACGGCCCCGTGCTGCTGCCCGACAACCA
CTACCTGAGCACCCAGTCCAAGCTGAGCAAAGACCCCAACGAGAAGCGCGATCACATGGTCCTGCTGGAG
TTCGTGACCGCCGCCGGGATCACTCTCGGCATGGACGAGCTGTACAAGTCCGGACTCAGATCTCGAGCTC
AAGCTTCGGGAGATAGTGGTGGGAGCGGTTCATCGTCGGGCCTGCGCGCCGCAGACTTTCCCCGCTGGAA
GCGTCACATCGCGGAGGAACTGAGGCGCCGGGACCGACTGCAGAGGCAGGCGTTCGAGGAGATCATTCTG
CAGTATACCAAGTTGCTGGAAAAGTCAGATCTTCATTCAGTATTGACCCAGAAACTACAAGCAGAAAAGC
ATGACATGCCAAATAGGCATGAAATAAGTCCTGGACATGATGGTGCGTGGAATGATAGTCAACTACAAGA
AATGGCCCAGTTGAGGATCAAACACCAGGAAGAGCTGACCGAACTGCACAAGAAGCGTGGGGAGTTAGCT
CAGTTGGTGATTGACCTGAACAACCAAATGCAGCAGAAGGACAAGGAGATACAGATGAATGAAGCAAAGA
TTTCGGAGTATTTACAGACCATCTCTGACCTGGAGACAAACTGCCTGGACCTGCGCACCAAACTGCAGGA
CCTCGAGGTAGCCAACCAGACCCTGAAGGATGAGTATGACGCCCTGCAGATTACTTTTACTGCCCTAGAA
GAGAAACTGAGGAAAACTACTGAGGAGAACCAGGAACTGGTCACCAGATGGATGGCTGAGAAGGCCCAAG
AAGCCAATCGCCTCAATGCAGAGAATGAGAAGGACTCCAGGAGGCGTCAAGCACGGCTGCAGAAGGAGCT
TGCAGAAGCAGCAAAGGAACCTCTACCTGTTGAACAGGATGATGACATTGAAGTCATTGTGGATGAGACC
TCAGACCACACAGAAGAGACCTCTCCCGTCCGAGCTGTCAGCAGAGCAGCTACGAGACGCTCTGTCTCTT
CCATCCCAGTCCCCCAGGATATCATGGACACTCATCCTGCTTCTGGTAAAGATGTGAGAGTCCCAACTAC
TGCCTCGTATGTCTTCGATGCGCATGACGGAGAGGTCAACGCAGTGCAGTTCAGTCCAGGCTCCCGGTTG
CTGGCCACTGGAGGCATGGACCGCAGGGTGAAACTTTGGGAAGCATTCGGAGATAAATGTGAATTCAAGG
GCTCCCTGTCTGGCAGTAATGCTGGAATTACAAGCATTGAATTTGATAGTGCTGGAGCTTACCTATTAGC
AGCTTCAAATGATTTTGCAAGCCGAATCTGGACTGTGGATGATTATCGATTACGGCACACACTCACAGGC
CACAGCGGGAAAGTCCTCTCTGCCAAGTTCCTGCTGGACAATGCACGGATTGTCTCAGGAAGTCACGACC
GGACCCTCAAACTCTGGGATCTCCGCAGCAAAGTCTGCATAAAAACAGTGTTTGCAGGATCCAGCTGCAA
TGACATTGTTTGCACTGAACAATGTGTAATGAGTGGACATTTTGACAAGAAAATTCGTTTCTGGGATATC
CGGTCAGAGAGTGTGGTCCGAGAGATGGAACTGTTAGGGAAGATCACTGCTCTGGACCTAAACCCTGAGA
GAACTGAGCTCCTGAGCTGCTCCCGTGATGACCTGCTAAAAGTCATCGACCTCCGGACAAATGCAGTCAA
ACAGACATTCAGTGCGCCTGGATTCAAATGCGGCTCTGACTGGACCCGGGTTGTCTTCAGCCCTGATGGC
AGTTACGTGGCAGCAGGCTCAGCCGAGGGTTCTCTTTATGTCTGGAGTGTGCTGACAGGGAAAGTGGAGA
AGGTTCTTTCAAAACAGCACAGCTCTTCTATCAATGCGGTGGCGTGGGCCCCCTCGGGCTTACATGTTGT
CAGTGTGGACAAAGGAAGCAGAGCTATGCTGTGGGCACAGCCTTGAGGTACCGCGGGCCCGGGATCCACC
GGATCTAGATAACTGATCATAAT
