>Addgene plasmid #54007 | mEmerald-ATG16-C-18 | addgene partial sequence | sequence record 91546 | EGFP-C 5'-CATGGTCCTGCTGGAGTTCGTG-3'
GAGCTGTACAAGTCCGGACTCAGATCTCGAGCTCAAGCTTCGGGAGATAGTGGTGGGAGCGGTTCATCGT
CGGGCCTGCGCGCCGCAGACTTTCCCCGCTGGAAGCGTCACATCGCGGAGGAACTGAGGCGCCGGGACCG
ACTGCAGAGGCAGGCGTTCGAGGAGATCATTCTGCAGTATACCAAGTTGCTGGAAAAGTCAGATCTTCAT
TCAGTATTGACCCAGAAACTACAAGCAGAAAAGCATGACATGCCAAATAGGCATGAAATAAGTCCTGGAC
ATGATGGTGCGTGGAATGATAGTCAACTACAAGAAATGGCCCAGTTGAGGATCAAACACCAGGAAGAGCT
GACCGAACTGCACAAGAAGCGTGGGGAGTTAGCTCAGTTGGTGATTGACCTGAACAACCAAATGCAGCAG
AAGGACAAGGAGATACAGATGAATGAAGCAAAGATTTCGGAGTATTTACAGACCATCTCTGACCTGGAGA
CAAACTGCCTGGACCTGCGCACCAAACTGCAGGACCTCGAGGTAGCCAACCAGACCCTGAAGGATGAGTA
TGACGCCCTGCAGATTACTTTTACTGCCCTAGAAGAGAAACTGAGGAAAACTACTGAGGAGAACCAGGAA
CTGGTCACCAGATGGATGGCTGAGAAGGCCCAAGAAGCCAATCGCCTCAATGCAGAGAATGAGAAGGACT
CCAGGAGGCGTCAAGCACGGCTGCAGAAGGAGCTTGCAGAAGCAGCAAAGGAACCTCTACCTGTTGAACA
GGATGATGACATTGAAGTCATTGTGGATGAGACCTCAGACCACA
