[The description below was written by a language model from this plasmid's Addgene catalogue record.]
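Description:
mEmerald-ATG16-C-18 is a mammalian expression plasmid built on the mEmerald-C1 backbone (about 4.75 kb without the insert). It encodes mouse ATG16 fused to the green fluorescent protein mEmerald. Expression is driven by the CMV promoter, a strong constitutive promoter in most mammalian cell lines. The tag is carried on the backbone and sits at the N terminus of the fusion, so ATG16 is placed downstream of the fluorescent protein, as is usual for C1-type vectors. The "18" in the name probably denotes the length of the linker between the two proteins, but the record does not say so. A listed sequencing primer reading from an SV40 polyadenylation signal implies that this element terminates the transcript. The cloning method is recorded as unknown, and no feature table is provided, so the exact junctions and insert size cannot be stated.

The plasmid is maintained at high copy number in E. coli under kanamycin selection. It also carries a neomycin resistance marker, which allows G418 selection of stably transfected mammalian cells.

mEmerald is a bright GFP derivative, with excitation at 487 nm and emission at 509 nm according to the record. The construct is intended as a fluorescent localization marker for imaging the tagged protein in live or fixed cells. The depositor annotates the localization category as "Membrane Receptor". ATG16 is generally known as a component of the autophagy machinery that associates with forming autophagosomal membranes, not as a classical receptor, so that label is best read as a broad catalogue category.
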