Addgene plasmid #54007: mEmerald-ATG16-C-18
Purpose: Localization: Membrane Receptor, Excitation: 487, Emission: 509
Depositing lab: Michael Davidson. Depositing organization: Florida State University, Tallahassee.
Backbone
  Vector backbone: mEmerald-C1
  Backbone size w/o insert (bp): 4750
  Vector type: Mammalian Expression
  Selectable markers: Neomycin (select with G418)
Growth in bacteria
  Bacterial resistance: Kanamycin, 50 μg/mL
  Growth temperature: 37°C
  Growth strain: DH5alpha
  Copy number: High Copy
Gene/Insert
  Gene/Insert name: ATG16 (alt name: NM_001205392.1)
  Species: M. musculus (mouse)
  Promoter: CMV
  Tag / fusion protein: mEmerald (N terminal on backbone)
  Cloning method: Unknown
  Sequencing primers: 5′ CMV-F; 3′ SV40pA-R
Terms and licenses: Academic/Nonprofit Terms; Industry Terms
Depositor comments: . Excitation = 487; Emission = 509. Localization data: Membrane Receptor
How to cite: mEmerald-ATG16-C-18 was a gift from Michael Davidson (Addgene plasmid # 54007 ; http://n2t.net/addgene:54007 ; RRID:Addgene_54007)
